>Addgene plasmid #54091 | mEmerald-FAK-5 | depositor partial sequence | sequence record 84265 | insert sequence
GACGTCAGATCCGCTAGCGCTACCGGTCGCCACCATGGTGAGCAAGGGCGAGGAGCTGTTCACCGGGGTG
GTGCCCATCCTGGTCGAGCTGGACGGCGACGTAAACGGCCACAAGTTCAGCGTGTCCGGCGAGGGCGAGG
GCGATGCCACCTACGGCAAGCTGACCCTGAAGTTCATCTGCACCACCGGCAAGCTGCCCGTGCCCTGGCC
CACCCTCGTGACCACCTTGACCTACGGCGTGCAGTGCTTCGCCCGCTACCCCGACCACATGAAGCAGCAC
GACTTCTTCAAGTCCGCCATGCCCGAAGGCTACGTCCAGGAGCGCACCATCTTCTTCAAGGACGACGGCA
ACTACAAGACCCGCGCCGAGGTGAAGTTCGAGGGCGACACCCTGGTGAACCGCATCGAGCTGAAGGGCAT
CGACTTCAAGGAGGACGGCAACATCCTGGGGCACAAGCTGGAGTACAACTACAACAGCCACAAGGTCTAT
ATCACCGCCGACAAGCAGAAGAACGGCATCAAGGTGAACTTCAAGACCCGCCACAACATCGAGGACGGCA
GCGTGCAGCTCGCCGACCACTACCAGCAGAACACCCCCATCGGCGACGGCCCCGTGCTGCTGCCCGACAA
CCACTACCTGAGCACCCAGTCCAAGCTGAGCAAAGACCCCAACGAGAAGCGCGATCACATGGTCCTGCTG
GAGTTCGTGACCGCCGCCGGGATCACTCTCGGCATGGACGAGCTGTACAAGTCCGGACTCAGATCTATGG
CAGCAGCTTACCTTGATCCAAACTTGAATCATACACCAAGTTCAAGTGCAAAGACGCACCTCGGTACTGG
GATGGAGCGTTCCCCGGGGGCCATGGAGCGAGTCCTAAAGGTTTTTCACTACTTTGAAAACAGCAGCGAG
CCAACGACGTGGGCCAGCATTATCCGGCATGGAGATGCTACTGATGTTCGAGGCATAATACAGAAGATTG
TGGACTGTCACAAAGTGAAAAATGTGGCCTGCTATGGGTTGCGACTCAGTCATCTGCAGTCTGAGGAGGT
TCACTGGCTGCACCTGGACATGGGGGTATCCAATGTGAGAGAGAAATTTGAACTAGCACATCCTCCAGAA
GAATGGAAATATGAACTGAGAATTCGGTACCTGCCC
[369 nt withheld, positions 1157-1525]
GACAAGGAATGCTTCAAGTGTGCCCTTGGTTCAAGCTGGATTATTTCAGTGGAGCTGGCAATTGGCCCAG
AGGAAGGAATCAGCTACCTTACAGACAAGGGTGCAAATCCAACTCACCTGGCAGATTTTAATCAAGTACA
AACTATTCAGTATTCAAACAGTGAAGACAAGGACAGAAAAGGGATGTTGCAACTGAAGATAGCTGGTGCA
CCTGAGCCTCTGACAGTGACAGCACCATCCTTAACCATTGCAGAGAATATGGCTGACTTGATAGACGGAT
ACTGCCGACTGGTGAATGGAGCCACGCAATCTTTTATTATCAGGCCACAGAAAGAAGGTGAAAGAGCTTT
ACCATCAATACCAAAGCTGGCCAACAATGAGAAGCAAGGAGTAAGGTCGCACACAGTCTCTGTATCAGAA
ACAGATGACTATGCAGAGATAATAGATGAAGAAGATACTTATACAATGCCATCAACCAGAGATTATGAAA
TTCAAAGGGAGAGAATTGAACTGGGGCGCTGCATTGGTGAAGGACAGTTTGGAGATGTGCACCAAGGAAT
TTACATGAGTCCGGAAAATCCAGCTATGGCTGTAGCAATCAAAACATGTAAAAACTGCACCTCAGACAGC
GTTAGAGAAAAGTTCCTACAAGAAGCCTTAACAATGCGTCAGTTTGATCATCCTCACATTGTGAAGCTCA
TTGGAGTTATTACAGAAAACCCAGTGTGGATAATCATGGAGCTCTGTACACTTGGAGAGTTGAGATCGTT
TCTGCAAGTAAGAAAATTCAGCTTGGACCTGGCCTCCCTCATCCTCTACGCTTACCAGCTTAGCACAGCA
CTTGCTTACCTAGAGAGCAAAAGATTTGTACATAGAGATATTGCTGCTAGGAACGTGCTGGTATCTGCCA
CTGACTGTGTGAAATTGGGTGACTTTGGCTTATCCCGATACATGGAAGACAGTACTTACTATAAAGCTTC
CAAAGGAAAGTTACCTATCAAATGGATGGCTCCAGAGTCAATCAACTTCCGACGGTTTACCTCAGCAAGC
GATGTGTGGATGTTTGGTGTGTGTATGTGGGAGATCCTGATGCATGGGGTAAAGCCCTTCCAGGGAGTGA
AAAATAATGATGTTATTGGTCGGATTGAGAACGGTGAGCGGCTCCCCATGCCTCCGAACTGCCCTCCCAC
CCTCTACAGCCTTATGACCAAGTGCTGGGCATACGACCCTAGTAGACGACCCAGGTTTACTGAACTTAAA
GCACAACTCAGTACAATACTGGAGGAGGAGAAGCTGCAGCAAGAGGAACGAATGAGAATGGAATCCAGGC
GACAAGTCACAGTATCCTGGGACTCAGGAGGATCAGATGAAGCTCCTCCCAAGCCCAGCAGGCCTGGTTA
CCCCAGCCCAAGGTCCAGTGAAGGGTTTTATCCGAGTCCTCAGCATATGGTACAGCCAAATCACTACCAG
GTATCTGGCTACTCTGGTTCTCATGGGATACCAGCCATGGCAGGCAGCATTTATCCTGGGCAAGCTTCTC
TCTTGGATCAAACAGATTCCTGGAACCATCGACCTCAGGAAGTATCAGCATGGCAGCCAAACATGGAGGA
TTCGGGCACTTTGGATGTACGAGGAATGGGGCAGGTTCTGCCCACACATCTCATGGAGGAGAGGTTAATA
AGACAACAGCAAGAGATGGAAGAAGATCAACGCTGGCTTGAGAAAGAGGAACGATTCCTGGTAATGAAAC
CTGATGTGCGGCTCTCCAGAGGCAGCATTGAACGGGAGGACGGAGGTCTCCAGGGCCCAGCTGGTAACCA
GCACATATATCAGCCTGTGGGTAAACCAGATCATGCCGCTCCACCAAAGAAGCCCCCTCGCCCTGGAGCC
CCCCACTTGGGCAGCCTCGCGAGCCTGAACAGCCCCGTGGACAGCTACAACGAAGGCGTGAAGATCAAGC
CACAGGAAATCAGCCCTCCTCCTACGGCCAACCTGGACCGCTCCAATGACAAAGTCTATGAGAATGTAAC
CGGGCTGGTGAAAGCTGTCATAGAGATGTCCAGTAAAATACAGCCAGCTCCGCCAGAGGAGTACGTGCCC
ATGGTAAAGGAGGTTGGCTTGGCGCTGAGAACCTTGCTAGCAACAGTGGATGAGTCGCTGCCAGTGCTTC
CTGCAAGCACCCACAGAGAGATTGAGATGGCCCAGAAACTGCTGAACTCTGACCTGGCTGAGCTCATTAA
CAAGATGAAGCTGGCCCAGCAGTACGTCATGACCAGCCTGCAGCAGGAGTACAAGAAGCAAATGCTGACG
GCTGCTCACGCTCTGGCTGTGGATGCCAAGAACTTGCTGGATGTCATCGATCAAGCCAGACTGAAAATGA
TCAGCCAGTCCAGGCCCACTAAGCTGCCGTAGCCGAATTCTGCAGATGGGATCCACCGGATCTAGATAAC
TGATCATAATCAGCCATACCACATTG
