>Addgene plasmid #54091 | mEmerald-FAK-5 | addgene partial sequence | sequence record 91739 | EGFP-N 5'-CGTCGCCGTCCAGCTCGACCAG-3'
CCTTGCTCACCATGGTGGCGACCGGTAGCGCTAGCGGATCTGACGGTTCACTAAACCAGCTCTGCTTATA
TAGACCTCCCACCGTACACGCCTACCGCCCATTTGCGTCAATGGGGCGGAGTTGTTACGACATTTTGGAA
AGTCCCGTTGATTTTGGTGCCAAAACAAACTCCCATTGACGTCAATGGGGTGGAGACTTGGAAATCCCCG
TGAGTCAAACCGCTATCCACGCCCATTGATGTACTGCCAAAACCGCATCACCATGGTAATAGCGATGACT
AATACGTAGATGTACTGCCAAGTAGGAAAGTCCCATAAGGTCATGTACTGGGCATAATGCCAGGCGGGCC
ATTTACCGTCATTGACGTCAATAGGGGGCGTACTTGGCATATGATACACTTGATGTACTGCCAAGTGGGC
AGTTTACCGTAAATACTCCACCCATTGACGTCAATGGAAAGTCCCTATTGGCGTTACTATGGGAACATAC
GTCATTATTGACGTCAATGGGCGGGGGTCGTTGGGCGGTCAGCCAGGCGGGCCATTTACCGTAAGTTATG
TAACGCGGAACTCCATATATGGGCTATGAACTAATGACCCCGTAATTGATTACTATTAATAACTAATGCA
TGGCGGTAATACGGTTATCCACAGAATCAGGGGATAACGCAGGAAAGAACATGTGAGCAAAAGGCCAGCA
AAAGGCCAGGAACCGTAAAAAGGCCGCGTTGCTGGCGTTTTTCCATAGGCTCCGCCCC
