>Addgene plasmid #54091 | mEmerald-FAK-5 | addgene partial sequence | sequence record 93035 | EGFP-C 5'-CATGGTCCTGCTGGAGTTCGTG-3'
GTACAAGTCCGGACTCAGATCTATGGCAGCAGCTTACCTTGATCCAAACTTGAATCATACACCAAGTTCA
AGTGCAAAGACGCACCTCGGTACTGGGATGGAGCGTTCCCCGGGGGCCATGGAGCGAGTCCTAAAGGTTT
TTCACTACTTTGAAAACAGCAGCGAGCCAACGACGTGGGCCAGCATTATCCGGCATGGAGATGCTACTGA
TGTTCGAGGCATAATACAGAAGATTGTGGACTGTCACAAAGTGAAAAATGTGGCCTGCTATGGGTTGCGA
CTCAGTCATCTGCAGTCTGAGGAGGTTCACTGGCTGCACCTGGACATGGGGGTATCCAATGTGAGAGAGA
AATTTGAACTAGCACATCCTCCAGAAGAATGGAAATATGAACTGAGAATTCGGTACCTGCCC
[324 nt withheld, positions 413-736]
