[The description below was written by a language model from this plasmid's Addgene catalogue record.]
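Description:
mEmerald-FAK-5 is a mammalian expression plasmid that produces chicken (Gallus gallus) focal adhesion kinase (FAK) fused to the green fluorescent protein mEmerald. It is built on an mEmerald backbone of about 4.75 kb (excluding the insert), in which the fluorescent protein is part of the vector and sits at the N terminus of the inserted gene, so the product is an mEmerald-FAK fusion. Expression is driven by the CMV promoter, a strong constitutive viral promoter widely used in cultured mammalian cells. The listed 3′ sequencing primer implies that an SV40 polyadenylation signal lies downstream of the coding region. The "5" in the name is not explained in the record; it may refer to a linker between the two proteins, but this is not stated, and the cloning method is recorded as unknown.

The plasmid is maintained at high copy number in E. coli under kanamycin selection. In mammalian cells it confers neomycin resistance, so stably transfected cells can be selected with G418. No feature table was provided, so the origin of replication and the exact arrangement of the resistance cassette are not documented here.

The construct is a fluorescent localization marker. FAK is a cytoplasmic tyrosine kinase recruited to integrin-based focal adhesions, and the mEmerald tag (excitation peak 487 nm, emission peak 509 nm) allows its distribution to be followed by fluorescence microscopy with standard green-channel optics. Typical uses would be labelling focal adhesions in live or fixed cells and observing adhesion assembly, turnover and FAK dynamics.
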