Addgene plasmid #54091: mEmerald-FAK-5
Purpose: Localization: Focal Adhesion Kinase, Excitation: 487, Emission: 509
Depositing lab: Michael Davidson. Depositing organization: Florida State University, Tallahassee.
Backbone
  Vector backbone: mEmerald
  Backbone size w/o insert (bp): 4750
  Vector type: Mammalian Expression
  Selectable markers: Neomycin (select with G418)
Growth in bacteria
  Bacterial resistance: Kanamycin, 50 μg/mL
  Growth temperature: 37°C
  Growth strain: DH5alpha
  Copy number: High Copy
Gene/Insert
  Gene/Insert name: FAK (alt name: NM_205435)
  Species: G. gallus (chicken)
  Promoter: CMV
  Tag / fusion protein: mEmerald (N terminal on backbone)
  Cloning method: Unknown
  Sequencing primers: 5′ CMV-F; 3′ SV40pA-R
Terms and licenses: Academic/Nonprofit Terms; Industry Terms
Depositor comments: . Excitation = 487; Emission = 509. Localization data: Focal Adhesion Kinase
How to cite: mEmerald-FAK-5 was a gift from Michael Davidson (Addgene plasmid # 54091 ; http://n2t.net/addgene:54091 ; RRID:Addgene_54091)
